Addgene plasmid #23724: pDONR223-PRKCZ
Depositing lab: William Hahn & David Root. Depositing organization: Dana-Farber Cancer Institute. Publication: COT drives resistance to RAF inhibition through MAP kinase pathway reactivation. Johannessen CM, Boehm JS, Kim SY, Thomas SR, Wardwell L, Johnson LA, Emery CM, Stransky N, Cogdill AP, Barretina J, Caponigro G, Hieronymus H, Murray RR, Salehi-Ashtiani K, Hill DE, Vidal M, Zhao JJ, Yang X, Alkan O, Kim S, Harris JL, Wilson CJ, Myer VE, Finan PM, Root DE, Roberts TM, Golub T, Flaherty KT, Dummer R, Weber BL, Sellers WR, Schlegel R, Wargo JA, Hahn WC, Garraway LA. Nature. 2010 Dec 16;468(7326):968-72. doi: 10.1038/nature09627 PubMed 21107320.
Backbone
  Vector backbone: pDONR223
  Backbone manufacturer: Invitrogen
  Backbone size w/o insert (bp): 5005
  Vector type: Gateway Donor vector
Growth in bacteria
  Bacterial resistance: Spectinomycin, 50 μg/mL
  Growth temperature: 37°C
  Growth strain: DH5alpha
  Copy number: High Copy
Gene/Insert
  Gene/Insert name: PRKCZ (alt name: protein kinase C, zeta)
  Species: H. sapiens (human)
  Insert size (bp): 1779
  Entrez Gene: PRKCZ (a.k.a. PKC-ZETA, PKC2)
  Cloning method: Gateway Cloning
  Sequencing primers: 5′ M13pUC-fwd; 3′ M13rev
Terms and licenses: Academic/Nonprofit Terms; Industry Terms: Not Available to Industry
Depositor comments: The ORF has no Stop codon. This design enables easy recombination into a destination vector to add an epitope tag of choice and Stop codon to the ORF. Do NOT use this plasmid directly for transfections. A set of 4 custom lentiviral vectors is available ( pLX301 (http://www.addgene.org/25895/) , pLX302 (http://www.addgene.org/25896/) , pLX303 (http://www.addgene.org/25897/) , pLX304 (http://www.addgene.org/25890/) ) to be used to express these ORFs in mammalian cells. These plasmids are not included in the kit and must be ordered separately.
How to cite: pDONR223-PRKCZ was a gift from William Hahn & David Root (Addgene plasmid # 23724 ; http://n2t.net/addgene:23724 ; RRID:Addgene_23724)
