[The description below was written by a language model from this plasmid's Addgene catalogue record.]
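Description:
pDONR223-PRKCZ is a Gateway entry-type clone built on the Invitrogen pDONR223 donor vector backbone (about 5 kb without insert). It carries the human PRKCZ open reading frame, which encodes protein kinase C zeta, as an insert of roughly 1.8 kb introduced by Gateway recombination. The plasmid is maintained in E. coli at high copy number under spectinomycin selection. The record lists no feature table, so the origin of replication and the exact recombination sites flanking the ORF are not stated. In general, an ORF recombined into a pDONR vector ends up flanked by attL sites that allow an LR reaction into a destination vector. M13 forward and reverse primer sites on either side of the insert are used for sequence verification.

The ORF lacks a stop codon. This lets it be transferred in frame into a destination vector that supplies a C-terminal epitope tag of choice together with the stop codon. The record names no promoter driving the insert, and the depositors state that the plasmid should not be used directly for transfection, so it serves as a shuttle and storage clone rather than an expression construct. The depositors point to a set of four custom lentiviral destination vectors (pLX301 to pLX304), available separately, for expressing these ORFs in mammalian cells. The clone belongs to a kit of ORF clones and is associated with a study in which kinase expression was linked to resistance to RAF inhibition through reactivation of the MAP kinase pathway, consistent with use in gain-of-function expression work.
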