>Addgene plasmid #23724 | pDONR223-PRKCZ | depositor partial sequence | sequence record 10925 | Author sequence
ATGCCCAGCAGGACCGGCCCCAAGATGGAAGGGAGCGGCGGCCGCGTCCGCCTCAAGGCGCATTACGGGG
GGGACATCTTCATCACCAGCGTGGACGCCGCCACGACCTTCGAGGAGCTCTGTGAGGAAGTGAGAGACAT
GTGTCGTCTGCACCAGCAGCACCCGCTCACCCTCAAGTGGGTGGACAGCGAAGGTGACCCTTGCACGGTG
TCCTCCCAGATGGAGCTGGAAGAGGCTTTCCGCCTGGCCCGTCAGTGCAGGGATGAAGGCCTCATCATTC
ATGTTTTCCCGAGCACCCCTGAGCAGCCTGGCCTGCCATGTCCGGGAGAAGACAAATCTATCTACCGCCG
GGGAGCCAGAAGATGGAGGAAGCTGTACCGTGCCAACGGCCACCTCTTCCAAGCCAAGCGCTTTAACAGG
AGAGCGTACTGCGGTCAGTGCAGCGAGAGGATATGGGGCCTCGCGAGGCAAGGCTACAGGTGCATCAACT
GCAAACTGCTGGTCCATAAGCGCTGCCACGGCCTCGTCCCGCTGACCTGCAGGAAGCATATGGATTCTGT
CATGCCTTCCCAAGAGCCTCCAGTAGACGACAAGAACGAGGACGCCGACCTTCCTTCCGAGGAGACAGAT
GGAATTGCTTACATTTCCTCATCCCGGAAGCATGACAGCATTAAAGACGACTCGGAGGACCTTAAGCCAG
TTATCGATGGGATGGATGGAATCAAAATCTCTCAGGGGCTTGGGCTGCAGGACTTTGACCTAATCAGAGT
CATCGGGCGCGGGAGCTACGCCAAGGTTCTCCTGGTGCGGTTGAAGAAGAATGACCAAATTTACGCCATG
AAAGTGGTGAAGAAAGAGCTGGTGCATGATGACGAGGATATTGACTGGGTACAGACAGAGAAGCACGTGT
TTGAGCAGGCATCCAGCAACCCCTTCCTGGTCGGATTACACTCCTGCTTCCAGACGACAAGTCGGTTGTT
CCTGGTCATTGAGTACGTCAACGGCGGGGACCTGATGTTCCACATGCAGAGGCAGAGGAAGCTCCCTGAG
GAGCACGCCAGGTTCTACGCGGCCGAGATCTGCATCGCCCTCAACTTCCTGCACGAGAGGGGGATCATCT
ACAGGGACCTGAAGCTGGACAACGTCCTCCTGGATGCGGACGGGCACATCAAGCTCACAGACTACGGCAT
GTGCAAGGAAGGCCTGGGCCCTGGTGACACAACGAGCACTTTCTGCGGAACCCCGAATTACATCGCCCCC
GAAATCCTGCGGGGAGAGGAGTACGGGTTCAGCGTGGACTGGTGGGCGCTGGGAGTCCTCATGTTTGAGA
TGATGGCCGGGCGCTCCCCGTTCGACATCATCACCGACAACCCGGACATGAACACAGAGGACTACCTTTT
CCAAGTGATCCTGGAGAAGCCCATCCGGATCCCCCGGTTCCTGTCCGTCAAAGCCTCCCATGTTTTAAAA
GGATTTTTAAATAAGGACCCCAAAGAGAGGCTCGGCTGCCGGCCACAGACTGGATTTTCTGACATCAAGT
CCCACGCGTTCTTCCGCAGCATAGACTGGGACTTGCTGGAGAAGAAGCAGGCGCTCCCTCCATTCCAGCC
ACAGATCACAGACGACTACGGTCTGGACAACTTTGACACACAGTTCACCAGCGAGCCCGTGCAGCTGACC
CCAGACGATGAGGATGCCATAAAGAGGATCGACCAGTCAGAGTTCGAAGGCTTTGAGTATATCAACCCAT
TATTGCTGTCCACCGAGGAGTCGGTGTGA
