>Addgene plasmid #23724 | pDONR223-PRKCZ | addgene partial sequence | sequence record 29484 | 23724 with M13pUc-fwd
ATAATGATTTTATTTTGACTGATAGTGACCTGTTCGTTGCAACAAATTGATGAGCAATGCTTTTTTATAA
TGCCAACTTTGTACAAAAAAGTTGGCATGCCCAGCAGGACCGGCCCCAAGATGGAAGGGAGCGGCGGCCG
CGTCCGCCTCAAGGCGCATTACGGGGGGGACATCTTCATCACCAGCGTGGACGCCGCCACGACCTTCGAG
GAGCTCTGTGAGGAAGTGAGAGACATGTGTCGTCTGCACCAGCAGCACCCGCTCACCCTCAAGTGGGTGG
ACAGCGAAGGTGACCCTTGCACGGTGTCCTCCCAGATGGAGCTGGAAGAGGCTTTCCGCCTGGCCCGTCA
GTGCAGGGATGAAGGCCTCATCATTCATGTTTTCCCGAGCACCCCTGAGCAGCCTGGCCTGCCATGTCCG
GGAGAAGACAAATCTATCTACCGCCGGGGAGCCAGAAGATGGAGGAAGCTGTACCGTGCCAACGGCCACC
TCTTCCAAGCCAAGCGCTTTAACAGGAGAGCGTACTGCGGTCAGTGCAGCGAGAGGATATGGGGCCTCGC
GAGGCAAGGCTACAGGTGCATCAACTGCAAACTGCTGGTCCATAAGCGCTGCCACGGCCTCGTCCCGCTG
ACCTGCAGGAAGCATATGGATTCTGTCATGCCTTCCCAAGAGCCTCCAGTAGACGACAAGAACGAGGACG
CCGACCTTCCTTCCGAGGAGACAGATGGAATTGCTTACATTTCC
